>Addgene plasmid #113716 | pNS19-LV-mutRFP-2A-GFP | depositor full sequence | sequence record 214628 | pNS19-LV-mutRFP-2A-GFP sequence 11062 bps
GTCGACGGATCGGGAGATCTCCCGATCCCCTATGGTGCACTCTCAGTACAATCTGCTCTGATGCCGCATA
GTTAAGCCAGTATCTGCTCCCTGCTTGTGTGTTGGAGGTCGCTGAGTAGTGCGCGAGCAAAATTTAAGCT
ACAACAAGGCAAGGCTTGACCGACAATTGCATGAAGAATCTGCTTAGGGTTAGGCGTTTTGCGCTGCTTC
GCGATGTACGGGCCAGATATACGCGTTGACATTGATTATTGACTAGTTATTAATAGTAATCAATTACGGG
GTCATTAGTTCATAGCCCATATATGGAGTTCCGCGTTACATAACTTACGGTAAATGGCCCGCCTGGCTGA
CCGCCCAACGACCCCCGCCCATTGACGTCAATAATGACGTATGTTCCCATAGTAACGCCAATAGGGACTT
TCCATTGACGTCAATGGGTGGAGTATTTACGGTAAACTGCCCACTTGGCAGTACATCAAGTGTATCATAT
GCCAAGTACGCCCCCTATTGACGTCAATGACGGTAAATGGCCCGCCTGGCATTATGCCCAGTACATGACC
TTATGGGACTTTCCTACTTGGCAGTACATCTACGTATTAGTCATCGCTATTACCATGGTGATGCGGTTTT
GGCAGTACATCAATGGGCGTGGATAGCGGTTTGACTCACGGGGATTTCCAAGTCTCCACCCCATTGACGT
CAATGGGAGTTTGTTTTGGCACCAAAATCAACGGGACTTTCCAAAATGTCGTAACAACTCCGCCCCATTG
ACGCAAATGGGCGGTAGGCGTGTACGGTGGGAGGTCTATATAAGCAGCGCGTTTTGCCTGTACTGGGTCT
CTCTGGTTAGACCAGATCTGAGCCTGGGAGCTCTCTGGCTAACTAGGGAACCCACTGCTTAAGCCTCAAT
AAAGCTTGCCTTGAGTGCTTCAAGTAGTGTGTGCCCGTCTGTTGTGTGACTCTGGTAACTAGAGATCCCT
CAGACCCTTTTAGTCAGTGTGGAAAATCTCTAGCAGTGGCGCCCGAACAGGGACTTGAAAGCGAAAGGGA
AACCAGAGGAGCTCTCTCGACGCAGGACTCGGCTTGCTGAAGCGCGCACGGCAAGAGGCGAGGGGCGGCG
ACTGGTGAGTACGCCAAAAATTTTGACTAGCGGAGGCTAGAAGGAGAGAGATGGGTGCGAGAGCGTCAGT
ATTAAGCGGGGGAGAATTAGATCGCGATGGGAAAAAATTCGGTTAAGGCCAGGGGGAAAGAAAAAATATA
AATTAAAACATATAGTATGGGCAAGCAGGGAGCTAGAACGATTCGCAGTTAATCCTGGCCTGTTAGAAAC
ATCAGAAGGCTGTAGACAAATACTGGGACAGCTACAACCATCCCTTCAGACAGGATCAGAAGAACTTAGA
TCATTATATAATACAGTAGCAACCCTCTATTGTGTGCATCAAAGGATAGAGATAAAAGACACCAAGGAAG
CTTTAGACAAGATAGAGGAAGAGCAAAACAAAAGTAAGACCACCGCACAGCAAGCGGCCGCTGATCTTCA
GACCTGGAGGAGGAGATATGAGGGACAATTGGAGAAGTGAATTATATAAATATAAAGTAGTAAAAATTGA
ACCATTAGGAGTAGCACCCACCAAGGCAAAGAGAAGAGTGGTGCAGAGAGAAAAAAGAGCAGTGGGAATA
GGAGCTTTGTTCCTTGGGTTCTTGGGAGCAGCAGGAAGCACTATGGGCGCAGCGTCAATGACGCTGACGG
TACAGGCCAGACAATTATTGTCTGGTATAGTGCAGCAGCAGAACAATTTGCTGAGGGCTATTGAGGCGCA
ACAGCATCTGTTGCAACTCACAGTCTGGGGCATCAAGCAGCTCCAGGCAAGAATCCTGGCTGTGGAAAGA
TACCTAAAGGATCAACAGCTCCTGGGGATTTGGGGTTGCTCTGGAAAACTCATTTGCACCACTGCTGTGC
CTTGGAATGCTAGTTGGAGTAATAAATCTCTGGAACAGATTTGGAATCACACGACCTGGATGGAGTGGGA
CAGAGAAATTAACAATTACACAAGCTTAATACACTCCTTAATTGAAGAATCGCAAAACCAGCAAGAAAAG
AATGAACAAGAATTATTGGAATTAGATAAATGGGCAAGTTTGTGGAATTGGTTTAACATAACAAATTGGC
TGTGGTATATAAAATTATTCATAATGATAGTAGGAGGCTTGGTAGGTTTAAGAATAGTTTTTGCTGTACT
TTCTATAGTGAATAGAGTTAGGCAGGGATATTCACCATTATCGTTTCAGACCCACCTCCCAACCCCGAGG
GGACCCGACAGGCCCGAAGGAATAGAAGAAGAAGGTGGAGAGAGAGACAGAGACAGATCCATTCGATTAG
TGAACGGATCGGCACTGCGTGCGCCAATTCTGCAGACAAATGGCAGTATTCATCCACAATTTTAAAAGAA
AAGGGGGGATTGGGGGGTACAGTGCAGGGGAAAGAATAGTAGACATAATAGCAACAGACATACAAACTAA
AGAATTACAAAAACAAATTACAAAAATTCAAAATTTTCGGGTTTATTACAGGGACAGCAGAGATCCAGTT
TGGTTAATTAATCGATAAGCTTTGCAAAGATGGATAAAGTTTTAAACAGAGAGGAATCTTTGCAGCTAAT
GGACCTTCTAGGTCTTGAAAGGAGTGCCTCGTGAGGCTCCGGTGCCCGTCAGTGGGCAGAGCGCACATCG
CCCACAGTCCCCGAGAAGTTGGGGGGAGGGGTCGGCAATTGAACCGGTGCCTAGAGAAGGTGGCGCGGGG
TAAACTGGGAAAGTGATGTCGTGTACTGGCTCCGCCTTTTTCCCGAGGGTGGGGGAGAACCGTATATAAG
TGCAGTAGTCGCCGTGAACGTTCTTTTTCGCAACGGGTTTGCCGCCAGAACACAGGTAAGTGCCGTGTGT
GGTTCCCGCGGGCCTGGCCTCTTTACGGGTTATGGCCCTTGCGTGCCTTGAATTACTTCCACCTGGCTGC
AGTACGTGATTCTTGATCCCGAGCTTCGGGTTGGAAGTGGGTGGGAGAGTTCGAGGCCTTGCGCTTAAGG
AGCCCCTTCGCCTCGTGCTTGAGTTGAGGCCTGGCCTGGGCGCTGGGGCCGCCGCGTGCGAATCTGGTGG
CACCTTCGCGCCTGTCTCGCTGCTTTCGATAAGTCTCTAGCCATTTAAAATTTTTGATGACCTGCTGCGA
CGCTTTTTTTCTGGCAAGATAGTCTTGTAAATGCGGGCCAAGATCTGCACACTGGTATTTCGGTTTTTGG
GGCCGCGGGCGGCGACGGGGCCCGTGCGTCCCAGCGCACATGTTCGGCGAGGCGGGGCCTGCGAGCGCGG
CCACCGAGAATCGGACGGGGGTAGTCTCAAGCTGGCCGGCCTGCTCTGGTGCCTGGCCTCGCGCCGCCGT
GTATCGCCCCGCCCTGGGCGGCAAGGCTGGCCCGGTCGGCACCAGTTGCGTGAGCGGAAAGATGGCCGCT
TCCCGGCCCTGCTGCAGGGAGCTCAAAATGGAGGACGCGGCGCTCGGGAGAGCGGGCGGGTGAGTCACCC
ACACAAAGGAAAAGGGCCTTTCCGTCCTCAGCCGTCGCTTCATGTGACTCCACGGAGTACCGGGCGCCGT
CCAGGCACCTCGATTAGTTCTCGAGCTTTTGGAGTACGTCGTCTTTAGGTTGGGGGGAGGGGTTTTATGC
GATGGAGTTTCCCCACACTGAGTGGGTGGAGACTGAAGTTAGGCCAGCTTGGCACTTGATGTAATTCTCC
TTGGAATTTGCCCTTTTTGAGTTTGGATCTTGGTTCATTCTCAAGCCTCAGACAGTGGTTCAAAGTTTTT
TTCTTCCATTTCAGGTGTCGTGAGGAATTAGCTTGGTACTAATACGACTCACTATAGGGAGACCCAAGCT
GGCTAGGTAAGCTTGATATCGAATTCCTGCAGCCCGGGGGATCCGCCACCATGAGCGAGCTGATCAAGGA
GAACATGCACATGAAGCTGTACATGGAGGGCACCGTGAACAACCACCACTTCAAGTGCACATCCGAGGGC
GAAGGCAAGCCCTACGAGGGCACCCAGACCATGAAGATCAAGGTGGTCGAGGGCGGCCCTCTCCCCTTCG
CCTTCGACATCCTGGCTACCAGCTTCATGCTCGGCAGCAAAGCCTTCATCAACCACACCCAGGGCATCCC
CGACTTCTTTAAGCAGTCCTTCCCTGAGGGCTTCACATGGGAGAGAATCACCACATACGAAGACGGGGGC
GTGCTGACCGCTACCCAGGACACCAGCTTCCAGAACGGCTGCATCATCTACAACGTCAAGATCAACGGGG
TGAACTTCCCATCCAACGGCCCTGTGATGCAGAAGAAAACACGCGGCTGGGAGGCCAACACCGAGATGCT
GTACCCCGCTGACGGCGGCCTGAGAGGCCACAGCCAGATGGCCCTGAAGCTCGTGGGCGGGGGCTACCTG
CACTGCTCCTTCAAGACCACATACAGATCCAAGAAACCCGCTAAGAACCTCAAGATGCCCGGCTTCCACT
TCGTGGACCACAGACTGGAAAGAATCAAGGAGGCCGACAAAGAGACCTACGTCGAGCAGCACGAGATGGC
TGTGGCCAAGTACTGCGACCTCCCTAGCAAACTGGGGCACAGAGGCAGTGGAGAGGGCAGAGGAAGTCTG
CTAACATGCGGTGACGTCGAGGAGAATCCTGGCCCAGAGGATCCACCGGTCGCCACCATGGTGAGCAAGG
GCGAGGAGCTGTTCACCGGGGTGGTGCCCATCCTGGTCGAGCTGGACGACGACGTAAACGGCCACAAGTT
CAGCGTGTCCGGCGAGGGCGAGGGCGATGCCACCTACGGCAAGCTGACCCTGAAGTTCATCTGCACCACC
GGCAAGCTGCCCGTGCCCTGGCCCACCCTCGTGACCACCCTGACCTACGGCGTGCAGTGCTTCAGCCGCT
ACCCCGACCACATGAAGCAGCACGACTTCTTCAAGTCCGCCATGCCCGAAGGCTACGTCCAGGAGCGCAC
CATCTTCTTCAAGGACGACGGCAACTACAAGACCCGCGCCGAGGTGAAGTTCGAGGGCGACACCCTGGTG
AACCGCATCGAGCTGAAGGGCATCGACTTCAAGGAGGACGGCAACATCCTGGGGCACAAGCTGGAGTACA
ACTACAACAGCCACAACGTCTATATCATGGCCGACAAGCAGAAGAACGGCATCAAGGTGAACTTCAAGAT
CCGCCACAACATCGAGGACGGCAGCGTGCAGCTCGCCGACCACTACCAGCAGAACACCCCCATCGGCGAC
GGCCCCGTGCTGCTGCCCGACAACCACTACCTGAGCACCCAGTCCGCCCTGAGCAAAGACCCCAACGAGA
AGCGCGATCACATGGTCCTGCTGGAGTTCGTGACCGCCGCCGGGATCACTCTCGGCATGGACGAGCTGTA
CAAGTAAAGCGGCCGCGTCGACGGGCCCGCGGAATTCCGCCCCCCCCCCCTCTCCCTCCCCCCCCCCTAA
CGTTACTGGCCGAAGCCGCTTGGAATAAGGCCGGTGTGCGTTTGTCTATATGTTATTTTCCACCATATTG
CCGTCTTTTGGCAATGTGAGGGCCCGGAAACCTGGCCCTGTCTTCTTGACGAGCATTCCTAGGGGTCTTT
CCCCTCTCGCCAAAGGAATGCAAGGTCTGTTGAATGTCGTGAAGGAAGCAGTTCCTCTGGAAGCTTCTTG
AAGACAAACAACGTCTGTAGCGACCCTTTGCAGGCAGCGGAACCCCCCACCTGGCGACAGGTGCCTCTGC
GGCCAAAAGCCACGTGTATAAGATACACCTGCAAAGGCGGCACAACCCCAGTGCCACGTTGTGAGTTGGA
TAGTTGTGGAAAGAGTCAAATGGCTCTCCTCAAGCGTATTCAACAAGGGGCTGAAGGATGCCCAGAAGGT
ACCCCATTGTATGGGATCTGATCTGGGGCCTCGGTGCACATGCTTTACATGTGTTTAGTCGAGGTTAAAA
AAACGTCTAGGCCCCCCGAACCACGGGGACGTGGTTTTCCTTTGAAAAACACGATGATAATATGGCCACA
ACCATGACCGAGTACAAGCCCACGGTGCGCCTCGCCACCCGCGACGACGTCCCCAGGGCCGTACGCACCC
TCGCCGCCGCGTTCGCCGACTACCCCGCCACGCGCCACACCGTCGATCCGGACCGCCACATCGAGCGGGT
CACCGAGCTGCAAGAACTCTTCCTCACGCGCGTCGGGCTCGACATCGGCAAGGTGTGGGTCGCGGACGAC
GGCGCCGCGGTGGCGGTCTGGACCACGCCGGAGAGCGTCGAAGCGGGGGCGGTGTTCGCCGAGATCGGCC
CGCGCATGGCCGAGTTGAGCGGTTCCCGGCTGGCCGCGCAGCAACAGATGGAAGGCCTCCTGGCGCCGCA
CCGGCCCAAGGAGCCCGCGTGGTTCCTGGCCACCGTCGGCGTCTCGCCCGACCACCAGGGCAAGGGTCTG
GGCAGCGCCGTCGTGCTCCCCGGAGTGGAGGCGGCCGAGCGCGCCGGGGTGCCCGCCTTCCTGGAGACCT
CCGCGCCCCGCAACCTCCCCTTCTACGAGCGGCTCGGCTTCACCGTCACCGCCGACGTCGAGGTGCCCGA
AGGACCGCGCACCTGGTGCATGACCCGCAAGCCCGGTGCCTGACGCCCGCCCCACGACCCGCAGCGCCCG
ACCGAAAGGAGCGCACGACCCCATGCATCGAACAAAAGAAAAGGGGGGACTGGAAGGGCTAATTCACTCC
CAACGAAGACAAGATATCATAACTTCGTATAGCATACATTATACGAAGTTATCGGCTAGCTGGTCCGGAC
TGTACTGGGTCTCTCTGGTTAGACCAGATCTGAGCCTGGGAGCTCTCTGGCTAACTAGGGAACCCACTGC
TTAAGCCTCAATAAAGCTTGCCTTGAGTGCTTCAAGTAGTGTGTGCCCGTCTGTTGTGTGACTCTGGTAA
CTAGAGATCCCTCAGACCCTTTTAGTCAGTGTGGAAAATCTCTAGCAGGGCCCGTTTAAACCCGCTGATC
AGCCTCGACTGTGCCTTCTAGTTGCCAGCCATCTGTTGTTTGCCCCTCCCCCGTGCCTTCCTTGACCCTG
GAAGGTGCCACTCCCACTGTCCTTTCCTAATAAAATGAGGAAATTGCATCGCATTGTCTGAGTAGGTGTC
ATTCTATTCTGGGGGGTGGGGTGGGGCAGGACAGCAAGGGGGAGGATTGGGAAGACAATAGCAGGCATGC
TGGGGATGCGGTGGGCTCTATGGCTTCTGAGGCGGAAAGAACCAGCTGGGGCTCTAGGGGGTATCCCC
[124 nt withheld, positions 7349-7472]
C
[91 nt withheld, positions 7474-7564]
A
[49 nt withheld, positions 7566-7614]
CCTTTGACGTTGGAGTCCACGTTCTTT
[37 nt withheld, positions 7642-7678]
ACCCTATCTCGGTCTATTCTTTTGATTTATAAGGGATTTTGCCGATTTCGGCCTATTGGTTAAAAAATGA
GCTGATTTAACAAAAATTTAACGCGAATTAATTCTGTGGAATGTGTGTCAGTTAGGGTGTGGAAAGTCCC
CAGGCTCCCCAGCAGGCAGAAGTATGCAAAGCATGCATCTCAATTAGTCAGCAACCAGGTGTGGAAAGTC
CCCAGGCTCCCCAGCAGGCAGAAGTATGCAAAGCATGCATCTCAATTAGTCAGCAACCATAGTCCCGCCC
CTAACTCCGCCCATCCCGCCCCTAACTCCGCCCAGTTCCGCCCATTCTCCGCCCCATGGCTGACTAATTT
TTTTTATTTATGCAGAGGCCGAGGCCGCCTCTGCCTCTGAGCTATTCCAGAAGTAGTGAGGAGGCTTTTT
TGGAGGCCTAGGCTTTTGCAAAAAGCTCCCGGGAGCTTGTATATCCATTTTCGGATCTGATCAGCACGTG
TTGACAATTAATCATCGGCATAGTATATCGGCATAGTATAATACGACAAGGTGAGGAACTAAACCATGGC
CAAGTTGACCAGTGCCGTTCCGGTGCTCACCGCGCGCGACGTCGCCGGAGCGGTCGAGTTCTGGACCGAC
CGGCTCGGGTTCTCCCGGGACTTCGTGGAGGACGACTTCGCCGGTGTGGTCCGGGACGACGTGACCCTGT
TCATCAGCGCGGTCCAGGACCAGGTGGTGCCGGACAACACCCTGGCCTGGGTGTGGGTGCGCGGCCTGGA
CGAGCTGTACGCCGAGTGGTCGGAGGTCGTGTCCACGAACTTCCGGGACGCCTCCGGGCCGGCCATGACC
GAGATCGGCGAGCAGCCGTGGGGGCGGGAGTTCGCCCTGCGCGACCCGGCCGGCAACTGCGTGCACTTCG
TGGCCGAGGAGCAGGACTGACACGTGCTACGAGATTTCGATTCCACCGCCGCCTTCTATGAAAGGTTGGG
CTTCGGAATCGTTTTCCGGGACGCCGGCTGGATGATCCTCCAGCGCGGGGATCTCATGCTGGAGTTCTTC
GCCCACCCCAACTTGTTTATTGCAGCTTATAATGGTTACAAATAAAGCAATAGCATCACAAATTTCACAA
ATAAAGCATTTTTTTCACTGCATTCTAGTTGTGGTTTGTCCAAACTCATCAATGTATCTTATCATGTCTG
TATACCGTCGACCTCTAGCTAGAGCTTGGCGTAATCATGGTCATAGCTGTTTCCTGTGTGAAATTGTTAT
CCGCTCACAATTCCACACAACATACGAGCCGGAAGCATAAAGTGTAAAGCCTGGGGTGCCTAATGAGTGA
GCTAACTCACATTAATTGCGTTGCGCTCACTGCCCGCTTTCCAGTCGGGAAACCTGTCGTGCCAGCTGCA
TTAATGAATCGGCCAACGCGCGGGGAGAGGCGGTTTGCGTATTGGGCGCTCTTCCGCTTCCTCGCTCACT
GACTCGCTGCGCTCGGTCGTTCGGCTGCGGCGAGCGGTATCAGCTCACTCAAAGGCGGTAATACGGTTAT
CCACAGAATCAGGGGATAACGCAGGAAAGAACATGTGAGCAAAAGGCCAGCAAAAGGCCAGGAACCGTAA
AAAGGCCGCGTTGCTGGCGTTTTTCCATAGGCTCCGCCCCCCTGACGAGCATCACAAAAATCGACGCTCA
AGTCAGAGGTGGCGAAACCCGACAGGACTATAAAGATACCAGGCGTTTCCCCCTGGAAGCTCCCTCGTGC
GCTCTCCTGTTCCGACCCTGCCGCTTACCGGATACCTGTCCGCCTTTCTCCCTTCGGGAAGCGTGGCGCT
TTCTCATAGCTCACGCTGTAGGTATCTCAGTTCGGTGTAGGTCGTTCGCTCCAAGCTGGGCTGTGTGCAC
GAACCCCCCGTTCAGCCCGACCGCTGCGCCTTATCCGGTAACTATCGTCTTGAGTCCAACCCGGTAAGAC
ACGACTTATCGCCACTGGCAGCAGCCACTGGTAACAGGATTAGCAGAGCGAGGTATGTAGGCGGTGCTAC
AGAGTTCTTGAAGTGGTGGCCTAACTACGGCTACACTAGAAGAACAGTATTTGGTATCTGCGCTCTGCTG
AAGCCAGTTACCTTCGGAAAAAGAGTTGGTAGCTCTTGATCCGGCAAACAAACCACCGCTGGTAGCGGTG
GTTTTTTTGTTTGCAAGCAGCAGATTACGCGCAGAAAAAAAGGATCTCAAGAAGATCCTTTGATCTTTTC
TACGGGGTCTGACGCTCAGTGGAACGAAAACTCACGTTAAGGGATTTTGGTCATGAGATTATCAAAAAGG
ATCTTCACCTAGATCCTTTTAAATTAAAAATGAAGTTTTAAATCAATCTAAAGTATATATGAGTAAACTT
GGTCTGACAGTTACCAATGCTTAATCAGTGAGGCACCTATCTCAGCGATCTGTCTATTTCGTTCATCCAT
AGTTGCCTGACTCCCCGTCGTGTAGATAACTACGATACGGGAGGGCTTACCATCTGGCCCCAGTGCTGCA
ATGATACCGCGAGACCCACGCTCACCGGCTCCAGATTTATCAGCAATAAACCAGCCAGCCGGAAGGGCCG
AGCGCAGAAGTGGTCCTGCAACTTTATCCGCCTCCATCCAGTCTATTAATTGTTGCCGGGAAGCTAGAGT
AAGTAGTTCGCCAGTTAATAGTTTGCGCAACGTTGTTGCCATTGCTACAGGCATCGTGGTGTCACGCTCG
TCGTTTGGTATGGCTTCATTCAGCTCCGGTTCCCAACGATCAAGGCGAGTTACATGATCCCCCATGTTGT
GCAAAAAAGCGGTTAGCTCCTTCGGTCCTCCGATCGTTGTCAGAAGTAAGTTGGCCGCAGTGTTATCACT
CATGGTTATGGCAGCACTGCATAATTCTCTTACTGTCATGCCATCCGTAAGATGCTTTTCTGTGACTGGT
GAGTACTCAACCAAGTCATTCTGAGAATAGTGTATGCGGCGACCGAGTTGCTCTTGCCCGGCGTCAATAC
GGGATAATACCGCGCCACATAGCAGAACTTTAAAAGTGCTCATCATTGGAAAACGTTCTTCGGGGCGAAA
ACTCTCAAGGATCTTACCGCTGTTGAGATCCAGTTCGATGTAACCCACTCGTGCACCCAACTGATCTTCA
GCATCTTTTACTTTCACCAGCGTTTCTGGGTGAGCAAAAACAGGAAGGCAAAATGCCGCAAAAAAGGGAA
TAAGGGCGACACGGAAATGTTGAATACTCATACTCTTCCTTTTTCAATATTATTGAAGCATTTATCAGGG
TTATTGTCTCATGAGCGGATACATATTTGAATGTATTTAGAAAAATAAACAAATAGGGGTTCCGCGCACA
TTTCCCCGAAAAGTGCCACCTGAC
Features (pLannotate 1.2.2; 35 found; start..end, strand, type, name):
     31..83      -  misc_feature   bom (fragment): basis of mobility region from pBR322
    238..617     +  enhancer       CMV enhancer: human cytomegalovirus immediate early enhancer
    618..817     +  promoter       CMV promoter: human cytomegalovirus (CMV) immediate early promoter
    835..1015    +  LTR            5' LTR (truncated): truncated 5' long terminal repeat (LTR) from HIV-1
   1062..1187    +  misc_feature   HIV-1 Ψ: packaging signal of human immunodeficiency virus type 1
   1171..1534    +  CDS            HIV-1 gag (fragment): gag protein from human immunodeficiency virus 1; gag
   1680..1913    +  misc_feature   RRE: The Rev response element (RRE) of HIV-1 allows for Rev-dependent mRNA export from the nucleus to the cytoplasm.
   2290..2390    +  CDS            Rev (fragment): human immunodeficiency virus 1 (HIV-1) Rev protein; rev; enhances nuclear export of unspliced and incompletely spliced viral mRNAs
   2440..2557    +  misc_feature   cPPT/CTS: central polypurine tract and central termination sequence of HIV-1
   2620..2689    +  CDS            small t antigen (fragment): SV40 (simian virus 40) small t antigen
   2695..3873    +  promoter       EF-1α promoter: strong constitutive promoter for human elongation factor EF-1α
   3890..3908    +  promoter       T7 promoter: promoter for bacteriophage T7 RNA polymerase
   3928..3964    -  misc_feature   MCS (fragment): pBluescript multiple cloning site
   3971..4663    +  CDS            TurboRFP: TurboRFP is a basic (constitutively fluorescent) orange fluorescent protein published in 2007, derived from Entacmaea quadricolor. It has low acid sensitivity.
   4748..5467    +  CDS            EGFP: the original enhanced GFP (Yang et al., 1996) mammalian codon-optimized
   5618..6080    +  misc_feature   IRES: internal ribosome entry site (IRES) of the encephalomyocarditis virus (EMCV)
   6094..6693    +  CDS            PuroR: puromycin N-acetyltransferase; pac from Streptomyces alboniger; confers resistance to puromycin
   6674..6811    +  CDS            nef (fragment): NEF_HV1LA - Experimental evidence at protein level: Swiss-Prot protein existence level 1. Extracellular Nef protein targets CD4(+) T-lymphocytes for apoptosis by interacting with CXCR4 surface receptors. From Human immunodeficiency virus type 1 group M subtype B (isolate Lai) (HIV-1).
   6809..6842    +  protein_bind   loxP: Cre-mediated recombination occurs in the 8-bp core sequence (GCATACAT). Cre recombinase
   6867..7047    +  LTR            5' LTR (truncated): truncated 5' long terminal repeat (LTR) from HIV-1
   7079..7303    +  polyA_signal   bGH poly(A) signal: bovine growth hormone polyadenylation signal
   7307..7328    +  promoter       SV40 promoter (fragment): SV40 enhancer and early promoter
   7349..7777    +  rep_origin     f1 ori (sequence partly withheld): f1 bacteriophage origin of replication; arrow indicates direction of (+) strand synthesis
   7791..8120    +  promoter       SV40 promoter: SV40 enhancer and early promoter
   8168..8215    +  promoter       EM7 promoter: synthetic bacterial promoter&nbsp
   8234..8608    +  CDS            BleoR: antibiotic-binding protein; Sh ble from Streptoalloteichus hindustanus; confers resistance to bleomycin, phleomycin, and Zeocin™
   8618..8743    +  CDS            ble (fragment): BLE_KLEPN - Experimental evidence at protein level: Swiss-Prot protein existence level 1. Binding protein with a strong affinity to the bleomycin family of antibiotics. Binds to CL990; an antimitotic-antibiotic compound. From Klebsiella pneumoniae.
   8738..8859    +  polyA_signal   SV40 poly(A) signal: SV40 polyadenylation signal
   8930..8952    -  protein_bind   lac operator (fragment): The lac repressor binds to the lac operator to inhibit transcription in E. coli. This inhibition can be relieved by adding lactose or isopropyl-β-D-thiogalactopyranoside (IPTG). lac repressor encoded by lacI
   8956..8986    -  promoter       lac promoter: promoter for the E. coli lac operon
   9001..9022    -  protein_bind   CAP binding site: CAP binding activates transcription in the presence of cAMP. E. coli catabolite activator protein
   9035..9127    -  CDS            lacI (fragment): lac repressor; lacI; The lac repressor binds to the lac operator to inhibit transcription in E. coli. This inhibition can be relieved by adding lactose or isopropyl-β-D-thiogalactopyranoside (IPTG).
   9310..9898    -  rep_origin     ori: high-copy-number ColE1/pMB1/pBR322/pUC origin of replication
  10069..10929   -  CDS            AmpR: β-lactamase; bla; confers resistance to ampicillin, carbenicillin, and related antibiotics
  10930..11034   -  promoter       AmpR promoter: bla
