>Addgene plasmid #113716 | pNS19-LV-mutRFP-2A-GFP | addgene full sequence | sequence record 220030 | Addgene NGS Result
GTCGACGGATCGGGAGATCTCCCGATCCCCTATGGTGCACTCTCAGTACAATCTGCTCTGATGCCGCATA
GTTAAGCCAGTATCTGCTCCCTGCTTGTGTGTTGGAGGTCGCTGAGTAGTGCGCGAGCAAAATTTAAGCT
ACAACAAGGCAAGGCTTGACCGACAATTGCATGAAGAATCTGCTTAGGGTTAGGCGTTTTGCGCTGCTTC
GCGATGTACGGGCCAGATATACGCGTTGACATTGATTATTGACTAGTTATTAATAGTAATCAATTACGGG
GTCATTAGTTCATAGCCCATATATGGAGTTCCGCGTTACATAACTTACGGTAAATGGCCCGCCTGGCTGA
CCGCCCAACGACCCCCGCCCATTGACGTCAATAATGACGTATGTTCCCATAGTAACGCCAATAGGGACTT
TCCATTGACGTCAATGGGTGGAGTATTTACGGTAAACTGCCCACTTGGCAGTACATCAAGTGTATCATAT
GCCAAGTACGCCCCCTATTGACGTCAATGACGGTAAATGGCCCGCCTGGCATTATGCCCAGTACATGACC
TTATGGGACTTTCCTACTTGGCAGTACATCTACGTATTAGTCATCGCTATTACCATGGTGATGCGGTTTT
GGCAGTACATCAATGGGCGTGGATAGCGGTTTGACTCACGGGGATTTCCAAGTCTCCACCCCATTGACGT
CAATGGGAGTTTGTTTTGGCACCAAAATCAACGGGACTTTCCAAAATGTCGTAACAACTCCGCCCCATTG
ACGCAAATGGGCGGTAGGCGTGTACGGTGGGAGGTCTATATAAGCAGCGCGTTTTGCCTGTACTGGGTCT
CTCTGGTTAGACCAGATCTGAGCCTGGGAGCTCTCTGGCTAACTAGGGAACCCACTGCTTAAGCCTCAAT
AAAGCTTGCCTTGAGTGCTTCAAGTAGTGTGTGCCCGTCTGTTGTGTGACTCTGGTAACTAGAGATCCCT
CAGACCCTTTTAGTCAGTGTGGAAAATCTCTAGCAGTGGCGCCCGAACAGGGACTTGAAAGCGAAAGGGA
AACCAGAGGAGCTCTCTCGACGCAGGACTCGGCTTGCTGAAGCGCGCACGGCAAGAGGCGAGGGGCGGCG
ACTGGTGAGTACGCCAAAAATTTTGACTAGCGGAGGCTAGAAGGAGAGAGATGGGTGCGAGAGCGTCAGT
ATTAAGCGGGGGAGAATTAGATCGCGATGGGAAAAAATTCGGTTAAGGCCAGGGGGAAAGAAAAAATATA
AATTAAAACATATAGTATGGGCAAGCAGGGAGCTAGAACGATTCGCAGTTAATCCTGGCCTGTTAGAAAC
ATCAGAAGGCTGTAGACAAATACTGGGACAGCTACAACCATCCCTTCAGACAGGATCAGAAGAACTTAGA
TCATTATATAATACAGTAGCAACCCTCTATTGTGTGCATCAAAGGATAGAGATAAAAGACACCAAGGAAG
CTTTAGACAAGATAGAGGAAGAGCAAAACAAAAGTAAGACCACCGCACAGCAAGCGGCCGCTGATCTTCA
GACCTGGAGGAGGAGATATGAGGGACAATTGGAGAAGTGAATTATATAAATATAAAGTAGTAAAAATTGA
ACCATTAGGAGTAGCACCCACCAAGGCAAAGAGAAGAGTGGTGCAGAGAGAAAAAAGAGCAGTGGGAATA
GGAGCTTTGTTCCTTGGGTTCTTGGGAGCAGCAGGAAGCACTATGGGCGCAGCGTCAATGACGCTGACGG
TACAGGCCAGACAATTATTGTCTGGTATAGTGCAGCAGCAGAACAATTTGCTGAGGGCTATTGAGGCGCA
ACAGCATCTGTTGCAACTCACAGTCTGGGGCATCAAGCAGCTCCAGGCAAGAATCCTGGCTGTGGAAAGA
TACCTAAAGGATCAACAGCTCCTGGGGATTTGGGGTTGCTCTGGAAAACTCATTTGCACCACTGCTGTGC
CTTGGAATGCTAGTTGGAGTAATAAATCTCTGGAACAGATTTGGAATCACACGACCTGGATGGAGTGGGA
CAGAGAAATTAACAATTACACAAGCTTAATACACTCCTTAATTGAAGAATCGCAAAACCAGCAAGAAAAG
AATGAACAAGAATTATTGGAATTAGATAAATGGGCAAGTTTGTGGAATTGGTTTAACATAACAAATTGGC
TGTGGTATATAAAATTATTCATAATGATAGTAGGAGGCTTGGTAGGTTTAAGAATAGTTTTTGCTGTACT
TTCTATAGTGAATAGAGTTAGGCAGGGATATTCACCATTATCGTTTCAGACCCACCTCCCAACCCCGAGG
GGACCCGACAGGCCCGAAGGAATAGAAGAAGAAGGTGGAGAGAGAGACAGAGACAGATCCATTCGATTAG
TGAACGGATCGGCACTGCGTGCGCCAATTCTGCAGACAAATGGCAGTATTCATCCACAATTTTAAAAGAA
AAGGGGGGATTGGGGGGTACAGTGCAGGGGAAAGAATAGTAGACATAATAGCAACAGACATACAAACTAA
AGAATTACAAAAACAAATTACAAAAATTCAAAATTTTCGGGTTTATTACAGGGACAGCAGAGATCCAGTT
TGGTTAATTAATCGATAAGCTTTGCAAAGATGGATAAAGTTTTAAACAGAGAGGAATCTTTGCAGCTAAT
GGACCTTCTAGGTCTTGAAAGGAGTGGGAATTGGCTCCGGTGCCCGTCAGTGGGCAGAGCGCACATCGCC
CACAGTCCCCGAGAAGTTGGGGGGAGGGGTCGGCAATTGAACCGGTGCCTAGAGAAGGTGGCGCGGGGTA
AACTGGGAAAGTGATGTCGTGTACTGGCTCCGCCTTTTTCCCGAGGGTGGGGGAGAACCGTATATAAGTG
CAGTAGTCGCCGTGAACGTTCTTTTTCGCAACGGGTTTGCCGCCAGAACACAGGTAAGTGCCGTGTGTGG
TTCCCGCGGGCCTGGCCTCTTTACGGGTTATGGCCCTTGCGTGCCTTGAATTACTTCCACCTGGCTGCAG
TACGTGATTCTTGATCCCGAGCTTCGGGTTGGAAGTGGGTGGGAGAGTTCGAGGCCTTGCGCTTAAGGAG
CCCCTTCGCCTCGTGCTTGAGTTGAGGCCTGGCCTGGGCGCTGGGGCCGCCGCGTGCGAATCTGGTGGCA
CCTTCGCGCCTGTCTCGCTGCTTTCGATAAGTCTCTAGCCATTTAAAATTTTTGATGACCTGCTGCGACG
CTTTTTTTCTGGCAAGATAGTCTTGTAAATGCGGGCCAAGATCTGCACACTGGTATTTCGGTTTTTGGGG
CCGCGGGCGGCGACGGGGCCCGTGCGTCCCAGCGCACATGTTCGGCGAGGCGGGGCCTGCGAGCGCGGCC
ACCGAGAATCGGACGGGGGTAGTCTCAAGCTGGCCGGCCTGCTCTGGTGCCTGGCCTCGCGCCGCCGTGT
ATCGCCCCGCCCTGGGCGGCAAGGCTGGCCCGGTCGGCACCAGTTGCGTGAGCGGAAAGATGGCCGCTTC
CCGGCCCTGCTGCAGGGAGCTCAAAATGGAGGACGCGGCGCTCGGGAGAGCGGGCGGGTGAGTCACCCAC
ACAAAGGAAAAGGGCCTTTCCGTCCTCAGCCGTCGCTTCATGTGACTCCACGGAGTACCGGGCGCCGTCC
AGGCACCTCGATTAGTTCTCGAGCTTTTGGAGTACGTCGTCTTTAGGTTGGGGGGAGGGGTTTTATGCGA
TGGAGTTTCCCCACACTGAGTGGGTGGAGACTGAAGTTAGGCCAGCTTGGCACTTGATGTAATTCTCCTT
GGAATTTGCCCTTTTTGAGTTTGGATCTTGGTTCATTCTCAAGCCTCAGACAGTGGTTCAAAGTTTTTTT
CTTCCATTTCAGGTGTCGTGAGGAATTAGCTTGGTACTAATACGACTCACTATAGGGAGACCCAAGCTGG
CTAGGTAAGCTTGATATCGAATTCCTGCAGCCCGGGGGATCCGCCACCATGAGCGAGCTGATCAAGGAGA
ACATGCACATGAAGCTGTACATGGAGGGCACCGTGAACAACCACCACTTCAAGTGCACATCCGAGGGCGA
AGGCAAGCCCTACGAGGGCACCCAGACCATGAAGATCAAGGTGGTCGAGGGCGGCCCTCTCCCCTTCGCC
TTCGACATCCTGGCTACCAGCTTCATGCTCGGCAGCAAAGCCTTCATCAACCACACCCAGGGCATCCCCG
ACTTCTTTAAGCAGTCCTTCCCTGAGGGCTTCACATGGGAGAGAATCACCACATACGAAGACGGGGGCGT
GCTGACCGCTACCCAGGACACCAGCTTCCAGAACGGCTGCATCATCTACAACGTCAAGATCAACGGGGTG
AACTTCCCATCCAACGGCCCTGTGATGCAGAAGAAAACACGCGGCTGGGAGGCCAACACCGAGATGCTGT
ACCCCGCTGACGGCGGCCTGAGAGGCCACAGCCAGATGGCCCTGAAGCTCGTGGGCGGGGGCTACCTGCA
CTGCTCCTTCAAGACCACATACAGATCCAAGAAACCCGCTAAGAACCTCAAGATGCCCGGCTTCCACTTC
GTGGACCACAGACTGGAAAGAATCAAGGAGGCCGACAAAGAGACCTACGTCGAGCAGCACGAGATGGCTG
TGGCCAAGTACTGCGACCTCCCTAGCAAACTGGGGCACAGAGGCAGTGGAGAGGGCAGAGGAAGTCTGCT
AACATGCGGTGACGTCGAGGAGAATCCTGGCCCAGAGGATCCACCGGTCGCCACCATAGTGAGCAAGGGC
GAGGAGCTGTTCACCGGGGTGGTGCCCATCCTGGTCGAGCTGGACGGCGACGTAAACGGCCACAAGTTCA
GCGTGTCCGGCGAGGGCGAGGGCGATGCCACCTACGGCAAGCTGACCCTGAAGTTCATCTGCACCACCGG
CAAGCTGCCCGTGCCCTGGCCCACCCTCGTGACCACCCTGACCTACGGCGTGCAGTGCTTCAGCCGCTAC
CCCGACCACATGAAGCAGCACGACTTCTTCAAGTCCGCCATGCCCGAAGGCTACGTCCAGGAGCGCACCA
TCTTCTTCAAGGACGACGGCAACTACAAGACCCGCGCCGAGGTGAAGTTCGAGGGCGACACCCTGGTGAA
CCGCATCGAGCTGAAGGGCATCGACTTCAAGGAGGACGGCAACATCCTGGGGCACAAGCTGGAGTACAAC
TACAACAGCCACAACGTCTATATCATGGCCGACAAGCAGAAGAACGGCATCAAGGTGAACTTCAAGATCC
GCCACAACATCGAGGACGGCAGCGTGCAGCTCGCCGACCACTACCAGCAGAACACCCCCATCGGCGACGG
CCCCGTGCTGCTGCCCGACAACCACTACCTGAGCACCCAGTCCGCCCTGAGCAAAGACCCCAACGAGAAG
CGCGATCACATGGTCCTGCTGGAGTTCGTGACCGCCGCCGGGATCACTCTCGGCATGGACGAGCTGTACA
AGTAAAGCGGCCGCGTCGACGGGCCCGCGGAATTCCGCCCCCCCCCCCNCTCCCTCCCCCSCCCCTAACG
TTACTGGCCGAAGCCGCTTGGAATAAGGCCGGTGTGCGTTTGTCTATATGTTATTTTCCACCATATTGCC
GTCTTTTGGCAATGTGAGGGCCCGGAAACCTGGCCCTGTCTTCTTGACGAGCATTCCTAGGGGTCTTTCC
CCTCTCGCCAAAGGAATGCAAGGTCTGTTGAATGTCGTGAAGGAAGCAGTTCCTCTGGAAGCTTCTTGAA
GACAAACAACGTCTGTAGCGACCCTTTGCAGGCAGCGGAACCCCCCACCTGGCGACAGGTGCCTCTGCGG
CCAAAAGCCACGTGTATAAGATACACCTGCAAAGGCGGCACAACCCCAGTGCCACGTTGTGAGTTGGATA
GTTGTGGAAAGAGTCAAATGGCTCTCCTCAAGCGTATTCAACAAGGGGCTGAAGGATGCCCAGAAGGTAC
CCCATTGTATGGGATCTGATCTGGGGCCTCGGTGCACATGCTTTACATGTGTTTAGTCGAGGTTAAAAAA
ACGTCTAGGCCCCCCGAACCACGGGGACGTGGTTTTCCTTTGAAAAACACGATGATAATATGGCCACAAC
CATGACCGAGTACAAGCCCACGGTGCGCCTCGCCACCCGCGACGACGTCCCCAGGGCCGTACGCACCCTC
GCCGCCGCGTTCGCCGACTACCCCGCCACGCGCCACACCGTCGATCCGGACCGCCACATCGAGCGGGTCA
CCGAGCTGCAAGAACTCTTCCTCACGCGCGTCGGGCTCGACATCGGCAAGGTGTGGGTCGCGGACGACGG
CGCCGCGGTGGCGGTCTGGACCACGCCGGAGAGCGTCGAAGCGGGGGCGGTGTTCGCCGAGATCGGCCCG
CGCATGGCCGAGTTGAGCGGTTCCCGGCTGGCCGCGCAGCAACAGATGGAAGGCCTCCTGGCGCCGCACC
GGCCCAAGGAGCCCGCGTGGTTCCTGGCCACCGTCGGCGTCTCGCCCGACCACCAGGGCAAGGGTCTGGG
CAGCGCCGTCGTGCTCCCCGGAGTGGAGGCGGCCGAGCGCGCCGGGGTGCCCGCCTTCCTGGAGACCTCC
GCGCCCCGCAACCTCCCCTTCTACGAGCGGCTCGGCTTCACCGTCACCGCCGACGTCGAGGTGCCCGAAG
GACCGCGCACCTGGTGCATGACCCGCAAGCCCGGTGCCTGACGCCCGCCCCACGACCCGCAGCGCCCGAC
CGAAAGGAGCGCACGACCCCATGCATCGAACAAAAGAAAAGGGGACTGGAAGGGCTAATTCACTCCCAAC
GAAGACAAGATATCATAACTTCGTATAGCATACATTATACGAAGTTATCGGCTAGCTGGTCCGGACTGTA
CTGGGTCTCTCTGGTTAGACCAGATCTGAGCCTGGGAGCTCTCTGGCTAACTAGGGAACCCACTGCTTAA
GCCTCAATAAAGCTTGCCTTGAGTGCTTCAAGTAGTGTGTGCCCGTCTGTTGTGTGACTCTGGTAACTAG
AGATCCCTCAGACCCTTTTAGTCAGTGTGGAAAATCTCTAGCAGGGCCCGTTTAAACCCGCTGATCAGCC
TCGACTGTGCCTTCTAGTTGCCAGCCATCTGTTGTTTGCCCCTCCCCCGTGCCTTCCTTGACCCTGGAAG
GTGCCACTCCCACTGTCCTTTCCTAATAAAATGAGGAAATTGCATCGCATTGTCTGAGTAGGTGTCATTC
TATTCTGGGGGGTGGGGTGGGGCAGGACAGCAAGGGGGAGGATTGGGAAGACAATAGCAGGCATGCTGGG
GATGCGGTGGGCTCTATGGCTTCTGAGGCGGAAAGAACCAGCTGGGGCTCTAGGGGGTATCCCC
[124 nt withheld, positions 7345-7468]
C
[91 nt withheld, positions 7470-7560]
A
[49 nt withheld, positions 7562-7610]
CCTTTGACGTTGGAGTCCACGTTCTTT
[37 nt withheld, positions 7638-7674]
ACCCTATCTCGGTCTATTCTTTTGATTTATAAGGGATTTTGCCGATTTCGGCCTATTGGTTAAAAAATGA
GCTGATTTAACAAAAATTTAACGCGAATTAATTCTGTGGAATGTGTGTCAGTTAGGGTGTGGAAAGTCCC
CAGGCTCCCCAGCAGGCAGAAGTATGCAAAGCATGCATCTCAATTAGTCAGCAACCAGGTGTGGAAAGTC
CCCAGGCTCCCCAGCAGGCAGAAGTATGCAAAGCATGCATCTCAATTAGTCAGCAACCATAGTCCCGCCC
CTAACTCCGCCCATCCCGCCCCTAACTCCGCCCAGTTCCGCCCATTCTCCGCCCCATGGCTGACTAATTT
TTTTTATTTATGCAGAGGCCGAGGCCGCCTCTGCCTCTGAGCTATTCCAGAAGTAGTGAGGAGGCTTTTT
TGGAGGCCTAGGCTTTTGCAAAAAGCTCCCGGGAGCTTGTATATCCATTTTCGGATCTGATCAGCACGTG
TTGACAATTAATCATCGGCATAGTATATCGGCATAGTATAATACGACAAGGTGAGGAACTAAACCATGGC
CAAGTTGACCAGTGCCGTTCCGGTGCTCACCGCGCGCGACGTCGCCGGAGCGGTCGAGTTCTGGACCGAC
CGGCTCGGGTTCTCCCGGGACTTCGTGGAGGACGACTTCGCCGGTGTGGTCCGGGACGACGTGACCCTGT
TCATCAGCGCGGTCCAGGACCAGGTGGTGCCGGACAACACCCTGGCCTGGGTGTGGGTGCGCGGCCTGGA
CGAGCTGTACGCCGAGTGGTCGGAGGTCGTGTCCACGAACTTCCGGGACGCCTCCGGGCCGGCCATGACC
GAGATCGGCGAGCAGCCGTGGGGGCGGGAGTTCGCCCTGCGCGACCCGGCCGGCAACTGCGTGCACTTCG
TGGCCGAGGAGCAGGACTGACACGTGCTACGAGATTTCGATTCCACCGCCGCCTTCTATGAAAGGTTGGG
CTTCGGAATCGTTTTCCGGGACGCCGGCTGGATGATCCTCCAGCGCGGGGATCTCATGCTGGAGTTCTTC
GCCCACCCCAACTTGTTTATTGCAGCTTATAATGGTTACAAATAAAGCAATAGCATCACAAATTTCACAA
ATAAAGCATTTTTTTCACTGCATTCTAGTTGTGGTTTGTCCAAACTCATCAATGTATCTTATCATGTCTG
TATACCGTCGACCTCTAGCTAGAGCTTGGCGTAATCATGGTCATAGCTGTTTCCTGTGTGAAATTGTTAT
CCGCTCACAATTCCACACAACATACGAGCCGGAAGCATAAAGTGTAAAGCCTGGGGTGCCTAATGAGTGA
GCTAACTCACATTAATTGCGTTGCGCTCACTGCCCGCTTTCCAGTCGGGAAACCTGTCGTGCCAGCTGCA
TTAATGAATCGGCCAACGCGCGGGGAGAGGCGGTTTGCGTATTGGGCGCTCTTCCGCTTCCTCGCTCACT
GACTCGCTGCGCTCGGTCGTTCGGCTGCGGCGAGCGGTATCAGCTCACTCAAAGGCGGTAATACGGTTAT
CCACAGAATCAGGGGATAACGCAGGAAAGAACATGTGAGCAAAAGGCCAGCAAAAGGCCAGGAACCGTAA
AAAGGCCGCGTTGCTGGCGTTTTTCCATAGGCTCCGCCCCCCTGACGAGCATCACAAAAATCGACGCTCA
AGTCAGAGGTGGCGAAACCCGACAGGACTATAAAGATACCAGGCGTTTCCCCCTGGAAGCTCCCTCGTGC
GCTCTCCTGTTCCGACCCTGCCGCTTACCGGATACCTGTCCGCCTTTCTCCCTTCGGGAAGCGTGGCGCT
TTCTCATAGCTCACGCTGTAGGTATCTCAGTTCGGTGTAGGTCGTTCGCTCCAAGCTGGGCTGTGTGCAC
GAACCCCCCGTTCAGCCCGACCGCTGCGCCTTATCCGGTAACTATCGTCTTGAGTCCAACCCGGTAAGAC
ACGACTTATCGCCACTGGCAGCAGCCACTGGTAACAGGATTAGCAGAGCGAGGTATGTAGGCGGTGCTAC
AGAGTTCTTGAAGTGGTGGCCTAACTACGGCTACACTAGAAGAACAGTATTTGGTATCTGCGCTCTGCTG
AAGCCAGTTACCTTCGGAAAAAGAGTTGGTAGCTCTTGATCCGGCAAACAAACCACCGCTGGTAGCGGTG
GTTTTTTTGTTTGCAAGCAGCAGATTACGCGCAGAAAAAAAGGATCTCAAGAAGATCCTTTGATCTTTTC
TACGGGGTCTGACGCTCAGTGGAACGAAAACTCACGTTAAGGGATTTTGGTCATGAGATTATCAAAAAGG
ATCTTCACCTAGATCCTTTTAAATTAAAAATGAAGTTTTAAATCAATCTAAAGTATATATGAGTAAACTT
GGTCTGACAGTTACCAATGCTTAATCAGTGAGGCACCTATCTCAGCGATCTGTCTATTTCGTTCATCCAT
AGTTGCCTGACTCCCCGTCGTGTAGATAACTACGATACGGGAGGGCTTACCATCTGGCCCCAGTGCTGCA
ATGATACCGCGAGACCCACGCTCACCGGCTCCAGATTTATCAGCAATAAACCAGCCAGCCGGAAGGGCCG
AGCGCAGAAGTGGTCCTGCAACTTTATCCGCCTCCATCCAGTCTATTAATTGTTGCCGGGAAGCTAGAGT
AAGTAGTTCGCCAGTTAATAGTTTGCGCAACGTTGTTGCCATTGCTACAGGCATCGTGGTGTCACGCTCG
TCGTTTGGTATGGCTTCATTCAGCTCCGGTTCCCAACGATCAAGGCGAGTTACATGATCCCCCATGTTGT
GCAAAAAAGCGGTTAGCTCCTTCGGTCCTCCGATCGTTGTCAGAAGTAAGTTGGCCGCAGTGTTATCACT
CATGGTTATGGCAGCACTGCATAATTCTCTTACTGTCATGCCATCCGTAAGATGCTTTTCTGTGACTGGT
GAGTACTCAACCAAGTCATTCTGAGAATAGTGTATGCGGCGACCGAGTTGCTCTTGCCCGGCGTCAATAC
GGGATAATACCGCGCCACATAGCAGAACTTTAAAAGTGCTCATCATTGGAAAACGTTCTTCGGGGCGAAA
ACTCTCAAGGATCTTACCGCTGTTGAGATCCAGTTCGATGTAACCCACTCGTGCACCCAACTGATCTTCA
GCATCTTTTACTTTCACCAGCGTTTCTGGGTGAGCAAAAACAGGAAGGCAAAATGCCGCAAAAAAGGGAA
TAAGGGCGACACGGAAATGTTGAATACTCATACTCTTCCTTTTTCAATATTATTGAAGCATTTATCAGGG
TTATTGTCTCATGAGCGGATACATATTTGAATGTATTTAGAAAAATAAACAAATAGGGGTTCCGCGCACA
TTTCCCCGAAAAGTGCCACCTGAC
Features (pLannotate 1.2.2; 35 found; start..end, strand, type, name):
     31..83      -  misc_feature   bom (fragment): basis of mobility region from pBR322
    238..617     +  enhancer       CMV enhancer: human cytomegalovirus immediate early enhancer
    618..817     +  promoter       CMV promoter: human cytomegalovirus (CMV) immediate early promoter
    835..1015    +  LTR            5' LTR (truncated): truncated 5' long terminal repeat (LTR) from HIV-1
   1062..1187    +  misc_feature   HIV-1 Ψ: packaging signal of human immunodeficiency virus type 1
   1171..1534    +  CDS            HIV-1 gag (fragment): gag protein from human immunodeficiency virus 1; gag
   1680..1913    +  misc_feature   RRE: The Rev response element (RRE) of HIV-1 allows for Rev-dependent mRNA export from the nucleus to the cytoplasm.
   2290..2390    +  CDS            Rev (fragment): human immunodeficiency virus 1 (HIV-1) Rev protein; rev; enhances nuclear export of unspliced and incompletely spliced viral mRNAs
   2440..2557    +  misc_feature   cPPT/CTS: central polypurine tract and central termination sequence of HIV-1
   2620..2686    +  CDS            small t antigen (fragment): SV40 (simian virus 40) small t antigen
   2693..3871    +  promoter       EF-1α promoter: strong constitutive promoter for human elongation factor EF-1α
   3888..3906    +  promoter       T7 promoter: promoter for bacteriophage T7 RNA polymerase
   3926..3962    -  misc_feature   MCS (fragment): pBluescript multiple cloning site
   3969..4661    +  CDS            TurboRFP: TurboRFP is a basic (constitutively fluorescent) orange fluorescent protein published in 2007, derived from Entacmaea quadricolor. It has low acid sensitivity.
   4746..5462    +  CDS            EGFP: EGFP is a basic (constitutively fluorescent) green fluorescent protein published in 1996, derived from Aequorea victoria. It is reported to be a rapidly-maturing weak dimer with moderate acid sensitivity.
   5616..6078    +  misc_feature   IRES: internal ribosome entry site (IRES) of the encephalomyocarditis virus (EMCV)
   6092..6691    +  CDS            PuroR: puromycin N-acetyltransferase; pac from Streptomyces alboniger; confers resistance to puromycin
   6767..6801    +  LTR            3' LTR (ΔU3) (fragment): self-inactivating 3' long terminal repeat (LTR) from HIV-1
   6805..6838    +  protein_bind   loxP: Cre-mediated recombination occurs in the 8-bp core sequence (GCATACAT). Cre recombinase
   6863..7043    +  LTR            5' LTR (truncated): truncated 5' long terminal repeat (LTR) from HIV-1
   7075..7299    +  polyA_signal   bGH poly(A) signal: bovine growth hormone polyadenylation signal
   7303..7324    +  promoter       SV40 promoter (fragment): SV40 enhancer and early promoter
   7345..7773    +  rep_origin     f1 ori (sequence partly withheld): f1 bacteriophage origin of replication; arrow indicates direction of (+) strand synthesis
   7787..8116    +  promoter       SV40 promoter: SV40 enhancer and early promoter
   8164..8211    +  promoter       EM7 promoter: synthetic bacterial promoter&nbsp
   8230..8604    +  CDS            BleoR: antibiotic-binding protein; Sh ble from Streptoalloteichus hindustanus; confers resistance to bleomycin, phleomycin, and Zeocin™
   8614..8739    +  CDS            ble (fragment): BLE_KLEPN - Experimental evidence at protein level: Swiss-Prot protein existence level 1. Binding protein with a strong affinity to the bleomycin family of antibiotics. Binds to CL990; an antimitotic-antibiotic compound. From Klebsiella pneumoniae.
   8734..8855    +  polyA_signal   SV40 poly(A) signal: SV40 polyadenylation signal
   8926..8948    -  protein_bind   lac operator (fragment): The lac repressor binds to the lac operator to inhibit transcription in E. coli. This inhibition can be relieved by adding lactose or isopropyl-β-D-thiogalactopyranoside (IPTG). lac repressor encoded by lacI
   8952..8982    -  promoter       lac promoter: promoter for the E. coli lac operon
   8997..9018    -  protein_bind   CAP binding site: CAP binding activates transcription in the presence of cAMP. E. coli catabolite activator protein
   9031..9123    -  CDS            lacI (fragment): lac repressor; lacI; The lac repressor binds to the lac operator to inhibit transcription in E. coli. This inhibition can be relieved by adding lactose or isopropyl-β-D-thiogalactopyranoside (IPTG).
   9306..9894    -  rep_origin     ori: high-copy-number ColE1/pMB1/pBR322/pUC origin of replication
  10065..10925   -  CDS            AmpR: β-lactamase; bla; confers resistance to ampicillin, carbenicillin, and related antibiotics
  10926..11030   -  promoter       AmpR promoter: bla
