[The description below was written by a language model from this plasmid's Addgene catalogue record and pLannotate feature annotations shown in this document.]
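Description:
pNS19-LV-mutRFP-2A-GFP is an HIV-1-based lentiviral reporter vector of about 11 kb, built on the Duet011 backbone by modifying the pEGIP plasmid. It is maintained in E. coli through a high-copy ColE1/pUC origin with ampicillin resistance, and also carries an f1 origin. Outside the viral region sits an SV40/EM7-driven bleomycin/Zeocin resistance cassette. The viral genome is transcribed from a CMV enhancer/promoter fused to a truncated 5' LTR. It contains the Ψ packaging signal with a gag fragment, the RRE and the cPPT/CTS. It ends in a self-inactivating ΔU3 3' LTR that contains a loxP site, followed by a bGH polyadenylation signal. This layout implies that packaging functions are supplied in trans. The two annotated sequences (depositor and sequencing result) differ by only a few nucleotides and show the same feature layout.

The payload is a single EF-1α promoter-driven transcript encoding mutated TurboRFP, a 2A peptide, EGFP, an EMCV IRES and the puromycin resistance gene. The TurboRFP carries a Y64L change, made by a two-nucleotide substitution at the fluorophore, which abolishes red fluorescence. The EGFP start codon was destroyed, so green fluorescence depends on translation initiating at the upstream RFP reading frame and continuing through the 2A sequence. Transduced cells can be selected with puromycin and are green but not red.

The associated publication concerns homology-directed repair with CRISPR-Cas9, which suggests how the reporter is read, although the record does not spell this out. Precise correction of the RFP mutation from a repair template would restore red fluorescence. Frameshifting indels in the RFP sequence would be expected to eliminate the downstream green signal.
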