Addgene plasmid #113716: pNS19-LV-mutRFP-2A-GFP
Purpose: Lentiviral vector for fluorescent reporter system: expresses a green fluorescent protein that is preceded by an inactive version of a red fluorescent protein (2 ntd substitution at the fluorophore)
Depositing lab: Gerald Schwank. Depositing organization: ETH Zurich (Swiss Federal Institute of Technology). Publication: Covalent linkage of the DNA repair template to the CRISPR-Cas9 nuclease enhances homology-directed repair. Savic N, Ringnalda FC, Lindsay H, Berk C, Bargsten K, Li Y, Neri D, Robinson MD, Ciaudo C, Hall J, Jinek M, Schwank G. Elife. 2018 May 29;7. pii: 33761. doi: 10.7554/eLife.33761. 33761 PubMed 29809142.
Backbone
  Vector backbone: Duet011
  Backbone size w/o insert (bp): 8339
  Total vector size (bp): 11062
  Vector type: Mammalian Expression, Lentiviral ; Reporter system
  Selectable markers: Puromycin
Growth in bacteria
  Bacterial resistance: Ampicillin, 100 μg/mL
  Growth temperature: 37°C
  Growth strain: NEB Stable
  Copy number: High Copy
Gene/Insert
  Gene/Insert name: mutRFP-2A-GFP-IRES-Puro (alt names: eGFP; mutated turbo RFP; Puromycin resistant gene)
  Insert size (bp): 2723
  Mutation: Y64L (mutRFP)
Terms and licenses: Academic/Nonprofit Terms; Industry Terms: Not Available to Industry
Depositor comments: Cloning of pNS19-LV-mutRFP-2A-GFP: pEGIP (addgene plasmid #26777) was mutagenized using QuikChange Lightning Multi Site-Directed Mutagenesis Kit (Agilent Technologies) to destroy the start codon of eGFP. Next the vector was linearized with BamHI and In-Fusion HD Cloning Plus CE (Takara) was used to insert the mutRFP-2A gBlocks Gene Fragment (Integrated DNA Technologies).
How to cite: pNS19-LV-mutRFP-2A-GFP was a gift from Gerald Schwank (Addgene plasmid # 113716 ; http://n2t.net/addgene:113716 ; RRID:Addgene_113716)
